Addgene plasmid #118900: pOCC81
Purpose: shuttle vector for baculovirus production, using FlashBac bacmid; for recombinant protein with N-terminal HIS6, cleavable with 3C , and N-terminal GST
Depositing lab: Marc Bickle & PEPC MPI CBG. Depositing organization: Max Planck Institute of Molecular Cell Biology and Genetics. Publication: FlexiBAC: a versatile, open-source baculovirus vector system for protein expression, secretion, and proteolytic processing. Lemaitre RP, Bogdanova A, Borgonovo B, Woodruff JB, Drechsel DN. BMC Biotechnol. 2019 Mar 29;19(1):20. doi: 10.1186/s12896-019-0512-z. PubMed 30925874.
Backbone
  Vector backbone: pOET1
  Backbone size w/o insert (bp): 4900
  Vector type: Insect Expression
Growth in bacteria
  Bacterial resistance: Ampicillin, 100 μg/mL
  Growth temperature: 37°C
  Growth strain: DB3.1
  Copy number: High Copy
Gene/Insert
  Gene/Insert name: NcoI-HIS6-3C-GST-NotI-ccdB-AscI-stop-HindIII cassette
  Promoter: polH
  Tag / fusion protein: HIS6, cleavable with 3C protease; GST tag (N terminal on backbone)
  Cloning method: Restriction Enzyme; 5′ cloning site NotI (unknown if destroyed); 3′ cloning site AscI (unknown if destroyed)
Terms and licenses: Academic/Nonprofit Terms; Industry Terms: Not Available to Industry
How to cite: pOCC81 was a gift from Marc Bickle & PEPC MPI CBG (Addgene plasmid # 118900 ; http://n2t.net/addgene:118900 ; RRID:Addgene_118900)
