[The description below was written by a language model from this plasmid's Addgene catalogue record and pLannotate feature annotations shown in this document.]
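Description:
pOCC81 is a baculovirus transfer (shuttle) vector built on the pOET1 backbone and intended for insect-cell protein expression. It is designed to recombine with a FlashBac-type bacmid to generate recombinant virus. In E. coli it is maintained through a high-copy ColE1/pUC-type origin and selected with ampicillin via the β-lactamase gene. Because the empty vector carries the ccdB toxin gene, it is propagated in the ccdB-tolerant strain DB3.1. Both sequence records, the depositor's and the sequencing result, are about 6.06 kb and show the same set of features in the same order, offset only by their start position.

The expression cassette is driven by the AcMNPV polyhedrin (polH) very late promoter. It encodes an N-terminal His6 tag, a 3C protease site listed in the insert name but not annotated as a feature, and Schistosoma japonicum GST. These are followed by a NotI–ccdB–AscI stuffer, a stop codon and HindIII. A gene of interest is cloned between NotI and AscI, replacing ccdB. Standard E. coli strains then survive only if they carry a recombinant plasmid, which provides negative selection against uncut vector. The product is a His6-3C-GST fusion at the N-terminus of the target. As the cassette order is written, 3C cleavage removes the His6 tag and leaves GST attached.

Downstream lie an SV40 polyadenylation signal and the polyhedrin 3′ UTR. On the other side, LEF-2 and ORF603 sequences flank the promoter. These baculoviral segments most likely act as homology arms for recombination into the polyhedrin locus of the bacmid. Short lacI, RSF ori, M13 ori and lacZα fragments and a T7 promoter appear to be backbone remnants.
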