Features (pLannotate 1.2.2; 17 found; start..end, strand, type, name):
     79..170     +  promoter       polyhedrin promoter: polh from Autographa californica; promoter for the baculovirus polyhedrin gene
    230..247     +  CDS            7xHis (fragment): 6xHis affinity tag
    284..937     +  CDS            GST26_SCHJA: Experimental evidence at protein level: Swiss-Prot protein existence level 1. GST isoenzymes appear to play a central role in the parasite detoxification system. Other functions are also suspected including a role in increasing the solubility of haematin in the parasite gut. From Schistosoma japonicum (Blood fluke).
   1052..1354    +  CDS            ccdB: CCDB_ECOLI - Also known as G, letB, letD. Experimental evidence at protein level: Swiss-Prot protein existence level 1. Toxic component of a type II toxin-antitoxin (TA) system, functioning in plasmid maintainence. Responsible for the post- segregational killing (PSK) of plasmid-free cells, also referred to as a plasmid addiction system. Half-life of over 2 hours. Cell killing by CcdB is accompanied by filamentation, defects in chromosome and plasmid segregation, defects in cell division, formation of anucleate cells, decreased DNA synthesis and plasmid loss. Interferes with the activity of DN
   1424..1507    +  CDS            large T antigen (fragment): large T antigen from SV40 (simian virus 40)
   1530..1664    +  polyA_signal   SV40 poly(A) signal: SV40 polyadenylation signal
   1737..2109    +  3'UTR          polyhedrin 3' UTR: 3' UTR from the Autographa californica nucleopolyhedrovirus polyhedrin gene (Suzuki et al., 2006)
   2369..2416    -  CDS            lacI (fragment): lac repressor; lacI; The lac repressor binds to the lac operator to inhibit transcription in E. coli. This inhibition can be relieved by adding lactose or isopropyl-β-D-thiogalactopyranoside (IPTG).
   2453..2493    -  rep_origin     RSF ori (fragment): Plasmids containing the RSF 1030 origin of replication can be propagated in E. coli cells that contain additional plasmids with compatible origins.
   2571..3159    -  rep_origin     ori: high-copy-number ColE1/pMB1/pBR322/pUC origin of replication
   3330..4190    -  CDS            AmpR: β-lactamase; bla; confers resistance to ampicillin, carbenicillin, and related antibiotics
   4192..4296    -  promoter       AmpR promoter: bla
   4322..4453    -  rep_origin     M13 ori (fragment): M13 bacteriophage origin of replication; arrow indicates direction of (+) strand synthesis
   4474..4630    -  CDS            lacZα (fragment): LacZα fragment of β-galactosidase; lacZ fragment
   4639..4657    +  promoter       T7 promoter: promoter for bacteriophage T7 RNA polymerase
   4760..5389    +  CDS            LEF-2: LEF2_NPVAC - Experimental evidence at protein level: Swiss-Prot protein existence level 1. Plays an essential role in viral DNA replication. Does not seem to participate in the initiation step but is rather important for the amplification of DNA. Also required for expression from the vp39 and polh promoters. From Autographa californica nuclear polyhedrosis virus (AcMNPV).
   5430..6035    +  CDS            ORF603: baculovirus ORF603 protein
>Addgene plasmid #118900 | pOCC81 | depositor full sequence | sequence record 224690 | Full Sequence
AGCTGCCACCATTTTGTTCGCCCAGGACTCTAGCTATAGTTCTAGTGGTTGGCTACGTATACTCCGGAAT
ATTAATAGATCATGGAGATAATTAAAATGATAACCATCTCGCAAATAAATAAGTATTTTACTGTTTTCGT
AACAGTTTTGTAATAAAAAAACCTATAAATATTCCGGATTATTCATACCGTCCCACCATCGGGCGCGGAT
CGCCACCATGGGCAGCAGCCATCACCATCACCATCACAGCAGCGGCAGACTGGAAGTTCTGTTCCAGGGG
CCGATGTCCCCTATACTAGGTTATTGGAAAATTAAGGGCCTTGTGCAACCCACTCGACTTCTTTTGGAAT
ATCTTGAAGAAAAATATGAAGAGCATTTGTATGAGCGCGATGAAGGTGATAAATGGCGAAACAAAAAGTT
TGAATTGGGTTTGGAGTTTCCCAATCTTCCTTATTATATTGATGGTGATGTTAAATTAACACAGTCTATG
GCCATCATACGTTATATAGCTGACAAGCACAACATGTTGGGTGGTTGTCCAAAAGAGCGTGCAGAGATTT
CAATGCTTGAAGGAGCGGTTTTGGATATTAGATACGGTGTTTCGAGAATTGCATATAGTAAAGACTTTGA
AACTCTCAAAGTTGATTTTCTTAGCAAGCTACCTGAAATGCTGAAAATGTTCGAAGATCGTTTATGTCAT
AAAACATATTTAAATGGTGATCATGTAACCCATCCTGACTTCATGTTGTATGACGCTCTTGATGTTGTTT
TATACATGGACCCAATGTGCCTGGATGCGTTCCCAAAATTAGTTTGTTTTAAAAAACGTATTGAAGCTAT
CCCACAAATTGATAAGTACTTGAAATCCAGCAAGTATATAGCATGGCCTTTGCAGGGCTGGCAAGCCACG
TTTGGTGGTGGCGACCATCCTCCAAAATCGGATGCGGCCGCAAGCGCTATGGCCACAACCTGTTACATTG
CACAAGATAAAAATATATCATCACGAACAGTAAAACTGTCTGCTTACATAAACAGTAATACAAGGGGTGT
TATGCAGTTTAAGGTTTACACCTATAAAAGAGAGAGCCGTTATCGTCTGTTTGTGGATGTACAGAGTGAT
ATTATTGACACGCCCGGGCGACGGATGGTGATCCCCCTGGCCAGTGCCCGTCTGCTGTCAGATAAAGTCT
CCCGTGAACTTTACCCGGTGGTGCATATCGGGGATGAAAGCTGGCGCATGATGACCACCGATATGGCCAG
TGTGCCGGTCTCCGTTATCGGGGAAGAAGTGGCTGATCTCAGCCACCGCGAAAATGACATCAAAAACGCC
ATTAACCTGATGTTCTGGGGAATATAAATGTCAGGCTCCCTTATACACAGCCAGTGGCGCGCCGTAATAG
AAGCTTGTCGAGAAGTACTAGAGGATCATAATCAGCCATACCACATTTGTAGAGGTTTTACTTGCTTTAA
AAAACCTCCCACACCTCCCCCTGAACCTGAAACATAAAATGAATGCAATTGTTGTTGTTAACTTGTTTAT
TGCAGCTTATAATGGTTACAAATAAAGCAATAGCATCACAAATTTCACAAATAAAGCATTTTTTTCACTG
CATTCTAGTTGTGGTTTGTCCAAACTCATCAATGTATCTTATCATGTCTGGATCTGATCACTGCTTGAGC
CTAGGAGATCCGAACCAGATAAGTGAAAGCCTGCATCCGCAGATCTTAATTAATAAAACACGATACATTG
TTATTAGTACATTTATTAAGCGCTAGATTCTGTGCGTTGTTGATTTACAGACAATTGTTGTACGTATTTT
AATAATTCATTAAATTTATAATCTTTAGGGTGGTATGTTAGAGCGAAAATCAAATGATTTTCAGCGTCTT
TATATCTGAATTTAAATATTAAATCCTCAATAGATTTGTAAAATAGGTTTCGATTAGTTTCAAACAAGGG
TTGTTTTTCCGAACCGATGGCTGGACTATCTAATGGATTTTCGCTCAACGCCACAAAACTTGCCAAATCT
TGTAGCAGCAATCTAGCTTTGTCGATATTCGTTTGTGTTTTGTTTTGTAATAAAGGTTCGACGTCGTTCA
AAATATTATGCGCTTTTGTATTTCTTTCATCACTGTCGTTAGTGTACAATTGACTCGACGTAAACACGTT
AAATAACGCTTGGACATATTTAACATCGGGCGTGTTAGCTTTATTAGGCCGATTATCGTCGTCGTCCCAA
CCCTCGTCGTTAGAAGTTGCTTCCGAAGACGATTTTGCCATAGCCACACGACGCCTATTAATTGTGTCGG
CTAACACGTCCGCGATCAAATTTGTAGTTGAGCTTTTTGGGCCTCATGGGCCTTCCGCTCACTGCCCGCT
TTCCAGTCGGGAAACCTGTCGTGCCAGCTGCATTAACATGGTCATAGCTGTTTCCTTGCGTATTGGGCGC
TCTCCGCTTCCTCGCTCACTGACTCGCTGCGCTCGGTCGTTCGGGTAAAGCCTGGGGTGCCTAATGAGCA
AAAGGCCAGCAAAAGGCCAGGAACCGTAAAAAGGCCGCGTTGCTGGCGTTTTTCCATAGGCTCCGCCCCC
CTGACGAGCATCACAAAAATCGACGCTCAAGTCAGAGGTGGCGAAACCCGACAGGACTATAAAGATACCA
GGCGTTTCCCCCTGGAAGCTCCCTCGTGCGCTCTCCTGTTCCGACCCTGCCGCTTACCGGATACCTGTCC
GCCTTTCTCCCTTCGGGAAGCGTGGCGCTTTCTCATAGCTCACGCTGTAGGTATCTCAGTTCGGTGTAGG
TCGTTCGCTCCAAGCTGGGCTGTGTGCACGAACCCCCCGTTCAGCCCGACCGCTGCGCCTTATCCGGTAA
CTATCGTCTTGAGTCCAACCCGGTAAGACACGACTTATCGCCACTGGCAGCAGCCACTGGTAACAGGATT
AGCAGAGCGAGGTATGTAGGCGGTGCTACAGAGTTCTTGAAGTGGTGGCCTAACTACGGCTACACTAGAA
GAACAGTATTTGGTATCTGCGCTCTGCTGAAGCCAGTTACCTTCGGAAAAAGAGTTGGTAGCTCTTGATC
CGGCAAACAAACCACCGCTGGTAGCGGTGGTTTTTTTGTTTGCAAGCAGCAGATTACGCGCAGAAAAAAA
GGATCTCAAGAAGATCCTTTGATCTTTTCTACGGGGTCTGACGCTCAGTGGAACGAAAACTCACGTTAAG
GGATTTTGGTCATGAGATTATCAAAAAGGATCTTCACCTAGATCCTTTTAAATTAAAAATGAAGTTTTAA
ATCAATCTAAAGTATATATGAGTAAACTTGGTCTGACAGTTACCAATGCTTAATCAGTGAGGCACCTATC
TCAGCGATCTGTCTATTTCGTTCATCCATAGTTGCCTGACTCCCCGTCGTGTAGATAACTACGATACGGG
AGGGCTTACCATCTGGCCCCAGTGCTGCAATGATACCGCGAGACCCACGCTCACCGGCTCCAGATTTATC
AGCAATAAACCAGCCAGCCGGAAGGGCCGAGCGCAGAAGTGGTCCTGCAACTTTATCCGCCTCCATCCAG
TCTATTAATTGTTGCCGGGAAGCTAGAGTAAGTAGTTCGCCAGTTAATAGTTTGCGCAACGTTGTTGCCA
TTGCTGCAGGCATCGTGGTGTCACGCTCGTCGTTTGGTATGGCTTCATTCAGCTCCGGTTCCCAACGATC
AAGGCGAGTTACATGATCCCCCATGTTGTGCAAAAAAGCGGTTAGCTCCTTCGGTCCTCCGATCGTTGTC
AGAAGTAAGTTGGCCGCAGTGTTATCACTCATGGTTATGGCAGCACTGCATAATTCTCTTACTGTCATGC
CATCCGTAAGATGCTTTTCTGTGACTGGTGAGTACTCAACCAAGTCATTCTGAGAATAGTGTATGCGGCG
ACCGAGTTGCTCTTGCCCGGCGTCAACACGGGATAATACCGCGCCACATAGCAGAACTTTAAAAGTGCTC
ATCATTGGAAAACGTTCTTCGGGGCGAAAACTCTCAAGGATCTTACCGCTGTTGAGATCCAGTTCGATGT
AACCCACTCGTGCACCCAACTGATCTTCAGCATCTTTTACTTTCACCAGCGTTTCTGGGTGAGCAAAAAC
AGGAAGGCAAAATGCCGCAAAAAAGGGAATAAGGGCGACACGGAAATGTTGAATACTCATTACTCTTCCT
TTTTCAATATTATTGAAGCATTTATCAGGGTTATTGTCTCATGAGCGGATACATATTTGAATGTATTTAG
AAAAATAAACAAATAGGGGTTCCGCGCACATTTCCCCGAAAAGTGCCACCTAAATTGTAAGCGTTAATAT
TTTGTTAAAATTCGCGTTAAATTTTTGTTAAATCAGCTCATTTTTTAACCAATAGGCCGAAATCGGCAAA
ATCCCTTATAAATCAAAAGAATAGACCGAGATAGGGTTGAGTGGCCGCTACAGGGCGCTCCCATTCGCCA
TTCAGGCTGCGCAACTGTTGGGAAGGGCGTTTCGGTGCGGGCCTCTTCGCTATTACGCCAGCTGGCGAAA
GGGGGATGTGCTGCAAGGCGATTAAGTTGGGTAACGCCAGGGTTTTCCCAGTCACGACGTTGTAAAACGA
CGGCCAGTGAGCGCGACGTAATACGACTCACTATAGGGCGAATTGGCGGAAGGCCGTCAAGGCCGTGACG
TTAAAACTATTAAGCCATCCAATCGACCGTTAGTCGAATCAGGACCGCTGGTGCGAGAAGCCGCGAAGTA
TGGCGAATGCATCGTATAACGTGTGGAGTCCGCTCATTAGAGCGTCATGTTTAGACAAGAAAGCTACATA
TTTAATTGATCCCGATGATTTTATTGATAAATTGACCCTAACTCCATACACGGTATTCTACAATGGCGGG
GTTTTGGTCAAAATTTCCGGACTGCGATTGTACATGCTGTTAACGGCTCCGCCCACTATTAATGAAATTA
AAAATTCCAATTTTAAAAAACGCAGCAAGAGAAACATTTGTATGAAAGAATGCGTAGAAGGAAAGAAAAA
TGTCGTGGACATGCTGAACAACAAGATTAATATGCCTCCGTGTATAAAAAAAATATTGAACGATTTGAAA
GAAAACAATGTACCGCGCGGCGGTATGTACAGGAAGAGGTTTATACTAAACTGTTACATTGCAAACGTGG
TTTCGTGTGCCAAGTGTGAAAACCGATGTTTAATCAAGGCTCTGACGCATTTCTACAACCACGACTCCAA
GTGTGTGGGTGAAGTCATGCATCTTTTAATCAAATCCCAAGATGTGTATAAACCACCAAACTGCCAAAAA
ATGAAAACTGTGGACAAGCTCTGTCCGTTTGCTGGCAACTGCAAGGGTCTCAATCCTATTTGTAATTATT
GAATAATAAAACAATTATAAATGCTAAATTTGTTTTTTATTAACGATACAAACCAAACGCAACAAGAACA
TTTGTAGTATTATCTATAATTGAAAACGCGTAGTTATAATCGCTGAGGTAATATTTAAAATCATTTTCAA
ATGATTCACAGTTAATTTGCGACAATATAATTTTATTTTCACATAAACTAGACGCCTTGTCGTCTTCTTC
TTCGTATTCCTTCTCTTTTTCATTTTTCTCCTCATAAAAATTAACATAGTTATTATCGTATCCATATATG
TATCTATCGTATAGAGTAAATTTTTTGTTGTCATAAATATATATGTCTTTTTTAATGGGGTGTATAGTAC
CGCTGCGCATAGTTTTTCTGTAATTTACAACAGTGCTATTTTCTGGTAGTTCTTCGGAGTGTGTTGCTTT
AATTATTAAATTTATATAATCAATGAATTTGGGATCGTCGGTTTTGTACAATATGTTGCCGGCATAGTAC
GCAGCTTCTTCTAGTTCAATTACACCATTTTTTAGCAGCACCGGATTAACATAACTTTCCAAAATGTTGT
ACGAACCGTTAAACAAAAACAGTTCACCTCCCTTTTCTATACTATTGTCTGCGAGCAGTTGTTTGTTGTT
AAAAATAACAGCCATTGTAATGAGACGCACAAACTAATATCACA
