Features (pLannotate 1.2.2; 17 found; start..end, strand, type, name):
      1..92      +  promoter       polyhedrin promoter: polh from Autographa californica; promoter for the baculovirus polyhedrin gene
    152..169     +  CDS            7xHis (fragment): 6xHis affinity tag
    206..859     +  CDS            GST26_SCHJA: Experimental evidence at protein level: Swiss-Prot protein existence level 1. GST isoenzymes appear to play a central role in the parasite detoxification system. Other functions are also suspected including a role in increasing the solubility of haematin in the parasite gut. From Schistosoma japonicum (Blood fluke).
    974..1276    +  CDS            ccdB: CCDB_ECOLI - Also known as G, letB, letD. Experimental evidence at protein level: Swiss-Prot protein existence level 1. Toxic component of a type II toxin-antitoxin (TA) system, functioning in plasmid maintainence. Responsible for the post- segregational killing (PSK) of plasmid-free cells, also referred to as a plasmid addiction system. Half-life of over 2 hours. Cell killing by CcdB is accompanied by filamentation, defects in chromosome and plasmid segregation, defects in cell division, formation of anucleate cells, decreased DNA synthesis and plasmid loss. Interferes with the activity of DN
   1346..1429    +  CDS            large T antigen (fragment): large T antigen from SV40 (simian virus 40)
   1452..1586    +  polyA_signal   SV40 poly(A) signal: SV40 polyadenylation signal
   1659..2031    +  3'UTR          polyhedrin 3' UTR: 3' UTR from the Autographa californica nucleopolyhedrovirus polyhedrin gene (Suzuki et al., 2006)
   2291..2338    -  CDS            lacI (fragment): lac repressor; lacI; The lac repressor binds to the lac operator to inhibit transcription in E. coli. This inhibition can be relieved by adding lactose or isopropyl-β-D-thiogalactopyranoside (IPTG).
   2375..2415    -  rep_origin     RSF ori (fragment): Plasmids containing the RSF 1030 origin of replication can be propagated in E. coli cells that contain additional plasmids with compatible origins.
   2493..3081    -  rep_origin     ori: high-copy-number ColE1/pMB1/pBR322/pUC origin of replication
   3252..4112    -  CDS            AmpR: β-lactamase; bla; confers resistance to ampicillin, carbenicillin, and related antibiotics
   4113..4217    -  promoter       AmpR promoter: bla
   4243..4374    -  rep_origin     M13 ori (fragment): M13 bacteriophage origin of replication; arrow indicates direction of (+) strand synthesis
   4395..4551    -  CDS            lacZα (fragment): LacZα fragment of β-galactosidase; lacZ fragment
   4560..4578    +  promoter       T7 promoter: promoter for bacteriophage T7 RNA polymerase
   4681..5310    +  CDS            LEF-2: LEF2_NPVAC - Experimental evidence at protein level: Swiss-Prot protein existence level 1. Plays an essential role in viral DNA replication. Does not seem to participate in the initiation step but is rather important for the amplification of DNA. Also required for expression from the vp39 and polh promoters. From Autographa californica nuclear polyhedrosis virus (AcMNPV).
   5351..5956    +  CDS            ORF603: baculovirus ORF603 protein
>Addgene plasmid #118900 | pOCC81 | addgene full sequence | sequence record 232307 | Addgene NGS Result
ATCATGGAGATAATTAAAATGATAACCATCTCGCAAATAAATAAGTATTTTACTGTTTTCGTAACAGTTT
TGTAATAAAAAAACCTATAAATATTCCGGATTATTCATACCGTCCCACCATCGGGCGCGGATCGCCACCA
TGGGCAGCAGCCATCACCATCACCATCACAGCAGCGGCAGACTGGAAGTTCTGTTCCAGGGGCCGATGTC
CCCTATACTAGGTTATTGGAAAATTAAGGGCCTTGTGCAACCCACTCGACTTCTTTTGGAATATCTTGAA
GAAAAATATGAAGAGCATTTGTATGAGCGCGATGAAGGTGATAAATGGCGAAACAAAAAGTTTGAATTGG
GTTTGGAGTTTCCCAATCTTCCTTATTATATTGATGGTGATGTTAAATTAACACAGTCTATGGCCATCAT
ACGTTATATAGCTGACAAGCACAACATGTTGGGTGGTTGTCCAAAAGAGCGTGCAGAGATTTCAATGCTT
GAAGGAGCGGTTTTGGATATTAGATACGGTGTTTCGAGAATTGCATATAGTAAAGACTTTGAAACTCTCA
AAGTTGATTTTCTTAGCAAGCTACCTGAAATGCTGAAAATGTTCGAAGATCGTTTATGTCATAAAACATA
TTTAAATGGTGATCATGTAACCCATCCTGACTTCATGTTGTATGACGCTCTTGATGTTGTTTTATACATG
GACCCAATGTGCCTGGATGCGTTCCCAAAATTAGTTTGTTTTAAAAAACGTATTGAAGCTATCCCACAAA
TTGATAAGTACTTGAAATCCAGCAAGTATATAGCATGGCCTTTGCAGGGCTGGCAAGCCACGTTTGGTGG
TGGCGACCATCCTCCAAAATCGGATGCGGCCGCAAGCGCTATGGCCACAACCTGTTACATTGCACAAGAT
AAAAATATATCATCACGAACAGTAAAACTGTCTGCTTACATAAACAGTAATACAAGGGGTGTTATGCAGT
TTAAGGTTTACACCTATAAAAGAGAGAGCCGTTATCGTCTGTTTGTGGATGTACAGAGTGATATTATTGA
CACGCCCGGGCGACGGATGGTGATCCCCCTGGCCAGTGCCCGTCTGCTGTCAGATAAAGTCTCCCGTGAA
CTTTACCCGGTGGTGCATATCGGGGATGAAAGCTGGCGCATGATGACCACCGATATGGCCAGTGTGCCGG
TCTCCGTTATCGGGGAAGAAGTGGCTGATCTCAGCCACCGCGAAAATGACATCAAAAACGCCATTAACCT
GATGTTCTGGGGAATATAAATGTCAGGCTCCCTTATACACAGCCAGTGGCGCGCCGTAATAGAAGCTTGT
CGAGAAGTACTAGAGGATCATAATCAGCCATACCACATTTGTAGAGGTTTTACTTGCTTTAAAAAACCTC
CCACACCTCCCCCTGAACCTGAAACATAAAATGAATGCAATTGTTGTTGTTAACTTGTTTATTGCAGCTT
ATAATGGTTACAAATAAAGCAATAGCATCACAAATTTCACAAATAAAGCATTTTTTTCACTGCATTCTAG
TTGTGGTTTGTCCAAACTCATCAATGTATCTTATCATGTCTGGATCTGATCACTGCTTGAGCCTAGGAGA
TCCGAACCAGATAAGTGAAAGCCTGCATCCGCAGATCTTAATTAATAAAACACGATACATTGTTATTAGT
ACATTTATTAAGCGCTAGATTCTGTGCGTTGTTGATTTACAGACAATTGTTGTACGTATTTTAATAATTC
ATTAAATTTATAATCTTTAGGGTGGTATGTTAGAGCGAAAATCAAATGATTTTCAGCGTCTTTATATCTG
AATTTAAATATTAAATCCTCAATAGATTTGTAAAATAGGTTTCGATTAGTTTCAAACAAGGGTTGTTTTT
CCGAACCGATGGCTGGACTATCTAATGGATTTTCGCTCAACGCCACAAAACTTGCCAAATCTTGTAGCAG
CAATCTAGCTTTGTCGATATTCGTTTGTGTTTTGTTTTGTAATAAAGGTTCGACGTCGTTCAAAATATTA
TGCGCTTTTGTATTTCTTTCATCACTGTCGTTAGTGTACAATTGACTCGACGTAAACACGTTAAATAACG
CTTGGACATATTTAACATCGGGCGTGTTAGCTTTATTAGGCCGATTATCGTCGTCGTCCCAACCCTCGTC
GTTAGAAGTTGCTTCCGAAGACGATTTTGCCATAGCCACACGACGCCTATTAATTGTGTCGGCTAACACG
TCCGCGATCAAATTTGTAGTTGAGCTTTTTGGGCCTCATGGGCCTTCCGCTCACTGCCCGCTTTCCAGTC
GGGAAACCTGTCGTGCCAGCTGCATTAACATGGTCATAGCTGTTTCCTTGCGTATTGGGCGCTCTCCGCT
TCCTCGCTCACTGACTCGCTGCGCTCGGTCGTTCGGGTAAAGCCTGGGGTGCCTAATGAGCAAAAGGCCA
GCAAAAGGCCAGGAACCGTAAAAAGGCCGCGTTGCTGGCGTTTTTCCATAGGCTCCGCCCCCCTGACGAG
CATCACAAAAATCGACGCTCAAGTCAGAGGTGGCGAAACCCGACAGGACTATAAAGATACCAGGCGTTTC
CCCCTGGAAGCTCCCTCGTGCGCTCTCCTGTTCCGACCCTGCCGCTTACCGGATACCTGTCCGCCTTTCT
CCCTTCGGGAAGCGTGGCGCTTTCTCATAGCTCACGCTGTAGGTATCTCAGTTCGGTGTAGGTCGTTCGC
TCCAAGCTGGGCTGTGTGCACGAACCCCCCGTTCAGCCCGACCGCTGCGCCTTATCCGGTAACTATCGTC
TTGAGTCCAACCCGGTAAGACACGACTTATCGCCACTGGCAGCAGCCACTGGTAACAGGATTAGCAGAGC
GAGGTATGTAGGCGGTGCTACAGAGTTCTTGAAGTGGTGGCCTAACTACGGCTACACTAGAAGAACAGTA
TTTGGTATCTGCGCTCTGCTGAAGCCAGTTACCTTCGGAAAAAGAGTTGGTAGCTCTTGATCCGGCAAAC
AAACCACCGCTGGTAGCGGTGGTTTTTTTGTTTGCAAGCAGCAGATTACGCGCAGAAAAAAAGGATCTCA
AGAAGATCCTTTGATCTTTTCTACGGGGTCTGACGCTCAGTGGAACGAAAACTCACGTTAAGGGATTTTG
GTCATGAGATTATCAAAAAGGATCTTCACCTAGATCCTTTTAAATTAAAAATGAAGTTTTAAATCAATCT
AAAGTATATATGAGTAAACTTGGTCTGACAGTTACCAATGCTTAATCAGTGAGGCACCTATCTCAGCGAT
CTGTCTATTTCGTTCATCCATAGTTGCCTGACTCCCCGTCGTGTAGATAACTACGATACGGGAGGGCTTA
CCATCTGGCCCCAGTGCTGCAATGATACCGCGAGAACCACGCTCACCGGCTCCAGATTTATCAGCAATAA
ACCAGCCAGCCGGAAGGGCCGAGCGCAGAAGTGGTCCTGCAACTTTATCCGCCTCCATCCAGTCTATTAA
TTGTTGCCGGGAAGCTAGAGTAAGTAGTTCGCCAGTTAATAGTTTGCGCAACGTTGTTGCCATTGCTACA
GGCATCGTGGTGTCACGCTCGTCGTTTGGTATGGCTTCATTCAGCTCCGGTTCCCAACGATCAAGGCGAG
TTACATGATCCCCCATGTTGTGCAAAAAAGCGGTTAGCTCCTTCGGTCCTCCGATCGTTGTCAGAAGTAA
GTTGGCCGCAGTGTTATCACTCATGGTTATGGCAGCACTGCATAATTCTCTTACTGTCATGCCATCCGTA
AGATGCTTTTCTGTGACTGGTGAGTACTCAACCAAGTCATTCTGAGAATAGTGTATGCGGCGACCGAGTT
GCTCTTGCCCGGCGTCAATACGGGATAATACCGCGCCACATAGCAGAACTTTAAAAGTGCTCATCATTGG
AAAACGTTCTTCGGGGCGAAAACTCTCAAGGATCTTACCGCTGTTGAGATCCAGTTCGATGTAACCCACT
CGTGCACCCAACTGATCTTCAGCATCTTTTACTTTCACCAGCGTTTCTGGGTGAGCAAAAACAGGAAGGC
AAAATGCCGCAAAAAAGGGAATAAGGGCGACACGGAAATGTTGAATACTCATACTCTTCCTTTTTCAATA
TTATTGAAGCATTTATCAGGGTTATTGTCTCATGAGCGGATACATATTTGAATGTATTTAGAAAAATAAA
CAAATAGGGGTTCCGCGCACATTTCCCCGAAAAGTGCCACCTAAATTGTAAGCGTTAATATTTTGTTAAA
ATTCGCGTTAAATTTTTGTTAAATCAGCTCATTTTTTAACCAATAGGCCGAAATCGGCAAAATCCCTTAT
AAATCAAAAGAATAGACCGAGATAGGGTTGAGTGGCCGCTACAGGGCGCTCCCATTCGCCATTCAGGCTG
CGCAACTGTTGGGAAGGGCGTTTCGGTGCGGGCCTCTTCGCTATTACGCCAGCTGGCGAAAGGGGGATGT
GCTGCAAGGCGATTAAGTTGGGTAACGCCAGGGTTTTCCCAGTCACGACGTTGTAAAACGACGGCCAGTG
AGCGCGACGTAATACGACTCACTATAGGGCGAATTGGCGGAAGGCCGTCAAGGCCGTGACGTTAAAACTA
TTAAGCCATCCAATCGACCGTTAGTCGAATCAGGACCGCTGGTGCGAGAAGCCGCGAAGTATGGCGAATG
CATCGTATAACGTGTGGAGTCCGCTCATTAGAGCGTCATGTTTAGACAAGAAAGCTACATATTTAATTGA
TCCCGATGATTTTATTGATAAATTGACCCTAACTCCATACACGGTATTCTACAATGGCGGGGTTTTGGTC
AAAATTTCCGGACTGCGATTGTACATGCTGTTAACGGCTCCGCCCACTATTAATGAAATTAAAAATTCCA
ATTTTAAAAAACGCAGCAAGAGAAACATTTGTATGAAAGAATGCGTAGAAGGAAAGAAAAATGTCGTGGA
CATGCTGAACAACAAGATTAATATGCCTCCGTGTATAAAAAAAATATTGAACGATTTGAAAGAAAACAAT
GTACCGCGCGGCGGTATGTACAGGAAGAGGTTTATACTAAACTGTTACATTGCAAACGTGGTTTCGTGTG
CCAAGTGTGAAAACCGATGTTTAATCAAGGCTCTGACGCATTTCTACAACCACGACTCCAAGTGTGTGGG
TGAAGTCATGCATCTTTTAATCAAATCCCAAGATGTGTATAAACCACCAAACTGCCAAAAAATGAAAACT
GTGGACAAGCTCTGTCCGTTTGCTGGCAACTGCAAGGGTCTCAATCCTATTTGTAATTATTGAATAATAA
AACAATTATAAATGCTAAATTTGTTTTTTATTAACGATACAAACCAAACGCAACAAGAACATTTGTAGTA
TTATCTATAATTGAAAACGCGTAGTTATAATCGCTGAGGTAATATTTAAAATCATTTTCAAATGATTCAC
AGTTAATTTGCGACAATATAATTTTATTTTCACATAAACTAGACGCCTTGTCGTCTTCTTCTTCGTATTC
CTTCTCTTTTTCATTTTTCTCCTCATAAAAATTAACATAGTTATTATCGTATCCATATATGTATCTATCG
TATAGAGTAAATTTTTTGTTGTCATAAATATATATGTCTTTTTTAATGGGGTGTATAGTACCGCTGCGCA
TAGTTTTTCTGTAATTTACAACAGTGCTATTTTCTGGTAGTTCTTCGGAGTGTGTTGCTTTAATTATTAA
ATTTATATAATCAATGAATTTGGGATCGTCGGTTTTGTACAATATGTTGCCGGCATAGTACGCAGCTTCT
TCTAGTTCAATTACACCATTTTTTAGCAGCACCGGATTAACATAACTTTCCAAAATGTTGTACGAACCGT
TAAACAAAAACAGTTCACCTCCCTTTTCTATACTATTGTCTGCGAGCAGTTGTTTGTTGTTAAAAATAAC
AGCCATTGTAATGAGACGCACAAACTAATATCACAAGCTGCCACCATTTTGTTCGCCCAGGACTCTAGCT
ATAGTTCTAGTGGTTGGCTACGTATACTCCGGAATATTAATAG
